>Addgene plasmid #121292 | pUC57-Kan_FR13_00004061 | depositor full sequence | sequence record 231361 | pUC57-Kan_FR13_00004061 sequence 2998 bps
TCGCGCGTTTCGGTGATGACGGTGAAAACCTCTGACACATGCAGCTCCCGGAGACGGTCACAGCTTGTCT
GTAAGCGGATGCCGGGAGCAGACAAGCCCGTCAGGGCGCGTCAGCGGGTGTTGGCGGGTGTCGGGGCTGG
CTTAACTATGCGGCATCAGAGCAGATTGTACTGAGAGTGCACCATATGCGGTGTGAAATACCGCACAGAT
GCGTAAGGAGAAAATACCGCATCAGGCGCCATTCGCCATTCAGGCTGCGCAACTGTTGGGAAGGGCGATC
GGTGCGGGCCTCTTCGCTATTACGCCAGCTGGCGAAAGGGGGATGTGCTGCAAGGCGATTAAGTTGGGTA
ACGCCAGGGTTTTCCCAGTCACGACGTTGTAAAACGACGGCCAGTGAATTGACGCGTATTGGGATGGAAC
TTGGTCTCTAATGAGAGAAAATGGTCATGCTGATAATGTTAAATTGGCTCATAATAATGCTAATTTGTCT
GATAAAACTTATCATTATTCTACTTATGAATTGTCTAATGGTGAATGGGTTCATAGACCAGAATATTCTA
AAGGTACTAAACCAGGTGGTTATGAAGGTATTTTGGGTAGACCATATTTTATTCATTTGGATAAATATTG
TAATCCATCTTATCCAGATTCTAAAACTGTTTATATTAGAGTTCATAATGATGATGTTATTAATTGTGCT
TATTGGACTGGTTTTCCAATTGAATTTATTGAAAATCAAATTGCTAAAGGTAGAGAAGCTGAAATTTGAG
CTTAGAGACCAAGTTCCATCCCAATGGCGCGCCGAGCTTGGCTCGAGCATGGTCATAGCTGTTTCCTGTG
TGAAATTGTTATCCGCTCACAATTCCACACAACATACGAGCCGGAAGCATAAAGTGTAAAGCCTGGGGTG
CCTAATGAGTGAGCTAACTCACATTAATTGCGTTGCGCTCACTGCCCGCTTTCCAGTCGGGAAACCTGTC
GTGCCAGCTGCATTAATGAATCGGCCAACGCGCGGGGAGAGGCGGTTTGCGTATTGGGCGCTCTTCCGCT
TCCTCGCTCACTGACTCGCTGCGCTCGGTCGTTCGGCTGCGGCGAGCGGTATCAGCTCACTCAAAGGCGG
TAATACGGTTATCCACAGAATCAGGGGATAACGCAGGAAAGAACATGTGAGCAAAAGGCCAGCAAAAGGC
CAGGAACCGTAAAAAGGCCGCGTTGCTGGCGTTTTTCCATAGGCTCCGCCCCCCTGACGAGCATCACAAA
AATCGACGCTCAAGTCAGAGGTGGCGAAACCCGACAGGACTATAAAGATACCAGGCGTTTCCCCCTGGAA
GCTCCCTCGTGCGCTCTCCTGTTCCGACCCTGCCGCTTACCGGATACCTGTCCGCCTTTCTCCCTTCGGG
AAGCGTGGCGCTTTCTCATAGCTCACGCTGTAGGTATCTCAGTTCGGTGTAGGTCGTTCGCTCCAAGCTG
GGCTGTGTGCACGAACCCCCCGTTCAGCCCGACCGCTGCGCCTTATCCGGTAACTATCGTCTTGAGTCCA
ACCCGGTAAGACACGACTTATCGCCACTGGCAGCAGCCACTGGTAACAGGATTAGCAGAGCGAGGTATGT
AGGCGGTGCTACAGAGTTCTTGAAGTGGTGGCCTAACTACGGCTACACTAGAAGAACAGTATTTGGTATC
TGCGCTCTGCTGAAGCCAGTTACCTTCGGAAAAAGAGTTGGTAGCTCTTGATCCGGCAAACAAACCACCG
CTGGTAGCGGTGGTTTTTTTGTTTGCAAGCAGCAGATTACGCGCAGAAAAAAAGGATCTCAAGAAGATCC
TTTGATCTTTTCTACGGGGTCTGACGCTCAGTGGAACGAAAACTCACGTTAAGGGATTTTGGTCATGAGA
TTATCAAAAAGGATCTTCACCTAGATCCTTTTAAATTAAAAATGAAGTTTTAAATCAATCTAAAGTATAT
ATGAGTAAACTTGGTCTGACAGTTAGAAAAACTCATCGAGCATCAAATGAAACTGCAATTTATTCATATC
AGGATTATCAATACCATATTTTTGAAAAAGCCGTTTCTGTAATGAAGGAGAAAACTCACCGAGGCAGTTC
CATAGGATGGCAAGATCCTGGTATCGGTCTGCGATTCCGACTCGTCCAACATCAATACAACCTATTAATT
TCCCCTCGTCAAAAATAAGGTTATCAAGTGAGAAATCACCATGAGTGACGACTGAATCCGGTGAGAATGG
CAAAAGTTTATGCATTTCTTTCCAGACTTGTTCAACAGGCCAGCCATTACGCTCGTCATCAAAATCACTC
GCATCAACCAAACCGTTATTCATTCGTGATTGCGCCTGAGCGAGACGAAATACGCGATCGCTGTTAAAAG
GACAATTACAAACAGGAATCGAATGCAACCGGCGCAGGAACACTGCCAGCGCATCAACAATATTTTCACC
TGAATCAGGATATTCTTCTAATACCTGGAATGCTGTTTTCCCAGGGATCGCAGTGGTGAGTAACCATGCA
TCATCAGGAGTACGGATAAAATGCTTGATGGTCGGAAGAGGCATAAATTCCGTCAGCCAGTTTAGTCTGA
CCATCTCATCTGTAACATCATTGGCAACGCTACCTTTGCCATGTTTCAGAAACAACTCTGGCGCATCGGG
CTTCCCATACAATCGATAGATTGTCGCACCTGATTGCCCGACATTATCGCGAGCCCATTTATACCCATAT
AAATCAGCATCCATGTTGGAATTTAATCGCGGCCTAGAGCAAGACGTTTCCCGTTGAATATGGCTCATAC
TCTTCCTTTTTCAATATTATTGAAGCATTTATCAGGGTTATTGTCTCATGAGCGGATACATATTTGAATG
TATTTAGAAAAATAAACAAATAGGGGTTCCGCGCACATTTCCCCGAAAAGTGCCACCTGACGTCTAAGAA
ACCATTATTATCATGACATTAACCTATAAAAATAGGCGTATCACGAGGCCCTTTCGTC
Features (pLannotate 1.2.2; 10 found; start..end, strand, type, name):
    137..236     +  misc_feature   bom (fragment): basis of mobility region from pBR322
    242..399     -  CDS            lacZα (fragment): LacZα fragment of β-galactosidase; lacZ fragment
    846..862     -  protein_bind   lac operator: The lac repressor binds to the lac operator to inhibit transcription in E. coli. This inhibition can be relieved by adding lactose or isopropyl-β-D-thiogalactopyranoside (IPTG). lac repressor encoded by lacI
    870..900     -  promoter       lac promoter: promoter for the E. coli lac operon
    915..936     -  protein_bind   CAP binding site: CAP binding activates transcription in the presence of cAMP. E. coli catabolite activator protein
    949..1041    -  CDS            lacI (fragment): lac repressor; lacI; The lac repressor binds to the lac operator to inhibit transcription in E. coli. This inhibition can be relieved by adding lactose or isopropyl-β-D-thiogalactopyranoside (IPTG).
   1224..1812    -  rep_origin     ori: high-copy-number ColE1/pMB1/pBR322/pUC origin of replication
   1983..2798    -  CDS            KanR: aminoglycoside phosphotransferase; aph(3')-Ia; confers resistance to kanamycin in bacteria or G418 (Geneticin®) in eukaryotes
   2799..2903    -  promoter       AmpR promoter: bla
   2998..35      +  CDS            rop (fragment) (across the origin): Rop protein, which maintains plasmids at low copy number; rop
