[The description below was written by a language model from this plasmid's Addgene catalogue record and pLannotate feature annotations shown in this document.]
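Description:
pUC57-Kan_FR13_00004061 is a small, high-copy E. coli cloning plasmid (2,998 bp in the deposited sequence) that serves as a Level 0 module for Golden Gate assembly. It is built on the pUC57-Kan backbone, which replicates from a ColE1/pUC-type origin and is selected with kanamycin through an aph(3')-Ia aminoglycoside phosphotransferase gene, annotated here as driven by the bla (AmpR) promoter. The feature table also picks up backbone remnants with no functional role in this context: short fragments of bom, rop and lacI.

The insert, FR13_00004061, is a sequence from the fungus Magnaporthe oryzae (the species is entered in the record's mutation field), and the associated publication describes a clone resource of M. oryzae effectors. It was placed at the EcoRV site within the lacZα region. Accordingly, the annotation shows the lac promoter, lac operator and CAP binding site separated from the remaining lacZα fragment by an unannotated gap of roughly 450 bp, which is where the insert presumably lies. The insert itself is not annotated in the feature table. Interruption of lacZα is the basis of the blue/white screening listed as the selectable marker, and flanking M13 forward and reverse primer sites allow the insert to be sequenced.

The plasmid carries no promoter intended for expressing the insert in a eukaryotic host. As a Level 0 part, it is a storage and donor vector from which the coding sequence can be released by a type IIS restriction enzyme and assembled with promoters, tags and terminators into higher-level expression constructs. The record does not state which type IIS enzyme or overhangs are used, nor whether the cloned sequence includes the native signal peptide.
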