Addgene plasmid #121292: pUC57-Kan_FR13_00004061
Purpose: Level 0 Golden-Gate compatible vector
Depositing lab: Sophien Kamoun. Depositing organization: Sainsbury Laboratory, Norwich. Publication: A Clone Resource of Magnaporthe oryzae Effectors That Share Sequence and Structural Similarities Across Host-Specific Lineages. Petit-Houdenot Y, Langner T, Harant A, Win J, Kamoun S. Mol Plant Microbe Interact. 2020 Aug;33(8):1032-1035. doi: 10.1094/MPMI-03-20-0052-A. Epub 2020 Jun 22. PubMed 32460610.
Backbone
  Vector backbone: pUC57-Kan
  Backbone size w/o insert (bp): 2626
  Vector type: Golden Gate
  Selectable markers: lacZ
Growth in bacteria
  Bacterial resistance: Kanamycin, 50 μg/mL
  Growth temperature: 37°C
  Growth strain: DH5alpha
  Copy number: High Copy
Gene/Insert
  Gene/Insert name: FR13_00004061
  Mutation: Magnaporthe oryzae
  Cloning method: Restriction Enzyme; 5′ cloning site EcoRV (unknown if destroyed); 3′ cloning site EcoRV (unknown if destroyed)
  Sequencing primers: 5′ M13Fw; 3′ M13Rv
Terms and licenses: Academic/Nonprofit Terms; Industry Terms: Not Available to Industry
How to cite: pUC57-Kan_FR13_00004061 was a gift from Sophien Kamoun (Addgene plasmid # 121292 ; http://n2t.net/addgene:121292 ; RRID:Addgene_121292)
