>Addgene plasmid #121292 | pUC57-Kan_FR13_00004061 | depositor partial sequence | sequence record 230836 | FR13_00004061
TTGGTCTCTAATGAGAGAAAATGGTCATGCTGATAATGTTAAATTGGCTCATAATAATGCTAATTTGTCT
GATAAAACTTATCATTATTCTACTTATGAATTGTCTAATGGTGAATGGGTTCATAGACCAGAATATTCTA
AAGGTACTAAACCAGGTGGTTATGAAGGTATTTTGGGTAGACCATATTTTATTCATTTGGATAAATATTG
TAATCCATCTTATCCAGATTCTAAAACTGTTTATATTAGAGTTCATAATGATGATGTTATTAATTGTGCT
TATTGGACTGGTTTTCCAATTGAATTTATTGAAAATCAAATTGCTAAAGGTAGAGAAGCTGAAATTTGAG
CTTAGAGACCAA
