>Addgene plasmid #121292 | pUC57-Kan_FR13_00004061 | depositor partial sequence | sequence record 230837 | empty_vector
TCGCGCGTTTCGGTGATGACGGTGAAAACCTCTGACACATGCAGCTCCCGGAGACGGTCACAGCTTGTCT
GTAAGCGGATGCCGGGAGCAGACAAGCCCGTCAGGGCGCGTCAGCGGGTGTTGGCGGGTGTCGGGGCTGG
CTTAACTATGCGGCATCAGAGCAGATTGTACTGAGAGTGCACCATATGCGGTGTGAAATACCGCACAGAT
GCGTAAGGAGAAAATACCGCATCAGGCGCCATTCGCCATTCAGGCTGCGCAACTGTTGGGAAGGGCGATC
GGTGCGGGCCTCTTCGCTATTACGCCAGCTGGCGAAAGGGGGATGTGCTGCAAGGCGATTAAGTTGGGTA
ACGCCAGGGTTTTCCCAGTCACGACGTTGTAAAACGACGGCCAGTGAATTGACGCGTATTGGGATATCCC
AATGGCGCGCCGAGCTTGGCTCGAGCATGGTCATAGCTGTTTCCTGTGTGAAATTGTTATCCGCTCACAA
TTCCACACAACATACGAGCCGGAAGCATAAAGTGTAAAGCCTGGGGTGCCTAATGAGTGAGCTAACTCAC
ATTAATTGCGTTGCGCTCACTGCCCGCTTTCCAGTCGGGAAACCTGTCGTGCCAGCTGCATTAATGAATC
GGCCAACGCGCGGGGAGAGGCGGTTTGCGTATTGGGCGCTCTTCCGCTTCCTCGCTCACTGACTCGCTGC
GCTCGGTCGTTCGGCTGCGGCGAGCGGTATCAGCTCACTCAAAGGCGGTAATACGGTTATCCACAGAATC
AGGGGATAACGCAGGAAAGAACATGTGAGCAAAAGGCCAGCAAAAGGCCAGGAACCGTAAAAAGGCCGCG
TTGCTGGCGTTTTTCCATAGGCTCCGCCCCCCTGACGAGCATCACAAAAATCGACGCTCAAGTCAGAGGT
GGCGAAACCCGACAGGACTATAAAGATACCAGGCGTTTCCCCCTGGAAGCTCCCTCGTGCGCTCTCCTGT
TCCGACCCTGCCGCTTACCGGATACCTGTCCGCCTTTCTCCCTTCGGGAAGCGTGGCGCTTTCTCATAGC
TCACGCTGTAGGTATCTCAGTTCGGTGTAGGTCGTTCGCTCCAAGCTGGGCTGTGTGCACGAACCCCCCG
TTCAGCCCGACCGCTGCGCCTTATCCGGTAACTATCGTCTTGAGTCCAACCCGGTAAGACACGACTTATC
GCCACTGGCAGCAGCCACTGGTAACAGGATTAGCAGAGCGAGGTATGTAGGCGGTGCTACAGAGTTCTTG
AAGTGGTGGCCTAACTACGGCTACACTAGAAGAACAGTATTTGGTATCTGCGCTCTGCTGAAGCCAGTTA
CCTTCGGAAAAAGAGTTGGTAGCTCTTGATCCGGCAAACAAACCACCGCTGGTAGCGGTGGTTTTTTTGT
TTGCAAGCAGCAGATTACGCGCAGAAAAAAAGGATCTCAAGAAGATCCTTTGATCTTTTCTACGGGGTCT
GACGCTCAGTGGAACGAAAACTCACGTTAAGGGATTTTGGTCATGAGATTATCAAAAAGGATCTTCACCT
AGATCCTTTTAAATTAAAAATGAAGTTTTAAATCAATCTAAAGTATATATGAGTAAACTTGGTCTGACAG
TTAGAAAAACTCATCGAGCATCAAATGAAACTGCAATTTATTCATATCAGGATTATCAATACCATATTTT
TGAAAAAGCCGTTTCTGTAATGAAGGAGAAAACTCACCGAGGCAGTTCCATAGGATGGCAAGATCCTGGT
ATCGGTCTGCGATTCCGACTCGTCCAACATCAATACAACCTATTAATTTCCCCTCGTCAAAAATAAGGTT
ATCAAGTGAGAAATCACCATGAGTGACGACTGAATCCGGTGAGAATGGCAAAAGTTTATGCATTTCTTTC
CAGACTTGTTCAACAGGCCAGCCATTACGCTCGTCATCAAAATCACTCGCATCAACCAAACCGTTATTCA
TTCGTGATTGCGCCTGAGCGAGACGAAATACGCGATCGCTGTTAAAAGGACAATTACAAACAGGAATCGA
ATGCAACCGGCGCAGGAACACTGCCAGCGCATCAACAATATTTTCACCTGAATCAGGATATTCTTCTAAT
ACCTGGAATGCTGTTTTCCCAGGGATCGCAGTGGTGAGTAACCATGCATCATCAGGAGTACGGATAAAAT
GCTTGATGGTCGGAAGAGGCATAAATTCCGTCAGCCAGTTTAGTCTGACCATCTCATCTGTAACATCATT
GGCAACGCTACCTTTGCCATGTTTCAGAAACAACTCTGGCGCATCGGGCTTCCCATACAATCGATAGATT
GTCGCACCTGATTGCCCGACATTATCGCGAGCCCATTTATACCCATATAAATCAGCATCCATGTTGGAAT
TTAATCGCGGCCTAGAGCAAGACGTTTCCCGTTGAATATGGCTCATACTCTTCCTTTTTCAATATTATTG
AAGCATTTATCAGGGTTATTGTCTCATGAGCGGATACATATTTGAATGTATTTAGAAAAATAAACAAATA
GGGGTTCCGCGCACATTTCCCCGAAAAGTGCCACCTGACGTCTAAGAAACCATTATTATCATGACATTAA
CCTATAAAAATAGGCGTATCACGAGGCCCTTTCGTC
