>Addgene plasmid #121292 | pUC57-Kan_FR13_00004061 | addgene partial sequence | sequence record 238020 | M13-F20 5'-TGTAAAACGACGGCCAGT-3'
TTGGTCTCTAATGAGAGAAAATGGTCATGCTGATAATGTTAAATTGGCTCATAATAATGCTAATTTGTCT
GATAAAACTTATCATTATTCTACTTATGAATTGTCTAATGGTGAATGGGTTCATAGACCAGAATATTCTA
AAGGTACTAAACCAGGTGGTTATGAAGGTATTTTGGGTAGACCATATTTTATTCATTTGGATAAATATTG
TAATCCATCTTATCCAGATTCTAAAACTGTTTATATTAGAGTTCATAATGATGATGTTATTAATTGTGCT
TATTGGACTGGTTTTCCAATTGAATTTATTGAAAATCAAATTGCTAAAGGTAGAGAAGCTGAAATTTGAG
CTTAGAGACCAAGTTCCATCCCAATGGCGCGCCGAGCTTGGCTCGAGCATGGTCATAGCTGTTTCCTGTG
TGAAATTGTTATCCGCTCACAATTCCACACAACATACGAGCCGGAAGCATAAAGTGTAAAGCCTGGGGTG
CCTAATGAGTGAGCTAACTCACATTAATTGCGTTGCGCTCACTGCCCGCTTTCCAGTCGGGAAACCTGTC
GTGCCAGCTGCATTAATGAATCGGCCAACGCGCGGGGAGAGGCGGTTTGCGTATTGGGCGCTCTTCCGCT
TCCTCGCTCACTGACTCGCTGCGCTCGGTCGTTCGGCTGCGGCGAGCGGTATCAGCTCACTCAAAGGCGG
TAATACGGTTATCCACAGAATCAGGGGATAACGCAGGAAAGAACATGTGAGCAAAAGGCCAGCAAAAGGC
CAGGAACCGTAAAAAGGCCGCGTTGCTGGCGTTTTTCCATAGGCTCCGCCCCCCTGACGAGCATCACAAA
AATCGACGCTCAAGTCA
